LOCUS       Exported 3314 bp ds-DNA circular SYN 13-MAY-2021
DEFINITION  Multisite gateway vector for 3' tagging with rab3ab.
ACCESSION   .
VERSION     .
KEYWORDS    p3E-rab3ab
SOURCE      synthetic DNA construct
  ORGANISM  synthetic DNA construct
REFERENCE   1 (bases 1 to 3314)
  TITLE     Parton Lab Plasmids for in vivo cell biology in the zebrafish
REFERENCE   2 (bases 1 to 3314)
  AUTHORS   .
  TITLE     Direct Submission
  JOURNAL   Exported May 13, 2021 from SnapGene Server 1.1.58
            http://www.snapgene.com
FEATURES             Location/Qualifiers
     source          1..3314
                     /organism="synthetic DNA construct"
                     /mol_type="other DNA"
     primer_bind     92..109
                     /label=L4440
                     /note="L4440 vector, forward primer"
     terminator      268..295
                     /label=rrnB T2 terminator
                     /note="transcription terminator T2 from the E. coli rrnB
                     gene"
     terminator      387..473
                     /gene="Escherichia coli rrnB"
                     /label=rrnB T1 terminator
                     /note="transcription terminator T1 from the E. coli rrnB
                     gene"
     primer_bind     522..544
                     /label=M13/pUC Forward
                     /note="In lacZ gene"
     primer_bind     536..553
                     /label=M13 Forward
                     /note="In lacZ gene. Also called M13-F20 or M13 (-21)
                     Forward"
     primer_bind     537..553
                     /label=M13 fwd
                     /note="common sequencing primer, one of multiple similar
                     variants"
     protein_bind    complement(624..748)
                     /gene="mutant version of attR"
                     /label=attR2
                     /bound_moiety="LR Clonase(TM)"
                     /note="recombination site for the Gateway(R) LR reaction"
     protein_bind    complement(1423..1518)
                     /gene="mutant version of attL"
                     /label=attL3
                     /bound_moiety="LR Clonase(TM)"
                     /note="recombination site for the Gateway(R) LR reaction"
     primer_bind     complement(1555..1574)
                     /label=T7
                     /note="T7 promoter, forward primer"
     promoter        complement(1556..1574)
                     /label=T7 promoter
                     /note="promoter for bacteriophage T7 RNA polymerase"
     primer_bind     complement(1579..1595)
                     /label=M13 rev
                     /note="common sequencing primer, one of multiple similar
                     variants"
     primer_bind     complement(1579..1595)
                     /label=M13 Reverse
                     /note="In lacZ gene. Also called M13-rev"
     primer_bind     complement(1697..1716)
                     /label=pENTR-R
                     /note="pENTR vectors, reverse primer"
     CDS             1708..2517
                     /codon_start=1
                     /gene="aph(3')-Ia"
                     /product="aminoglycoside phosphotransferase"
                     /label=KanR
                     /note="confers resistance to kanamycin in bacteria or G418
                     (Geneticin(R)) in eukaryotes"
                     /translation="MSHIQRETSRPRLNSNMDADLYGYKWARDNVGQSGATIYRLYGKP
                     DAPELFLKHGKGSVANDVTDEMVRLNWLTEFMPLPTIKHFIRTPDDAWLLTTAIPGKTA
                     FQVLEEYPDSGENIVDALAVFLRRLHSIPVCNCPFNSDRVFRLAQAQSRMNNGLVDASD
                     FDDERNGWPVEQVWKEMHKLLPFSPDSVVTHGDFSLDNLIFDEGKLIGCIDVGRVGIAD
                     RYQDLAILWNCLGEFSPSLQKRLFQKYGIDNPDMNKLQFHLMLDEFF"
     primer_bind     complement(1775..1794)
                     /label=Kan-R
                     /note="Kanamycin resistance gene, reverse primer"
     rep_origin      2664..3252
                     /direction=RIGHT
                     /label=ori
                     /note="high-copy-number ColE1/pMB1/pBR322/pUC origin of
                     replication"
     primer_bind     3153..3172
                     /label=pBR322ori-F
                     /note="pBR322 origin, forward primer"
ORIGIN
        1 ctttcctgcg ttatcccctg attctgtgga taaccgtatt accgcctttg agtgagctga
       61 taccgctcgc cgcagccgaa cgaccgagcg cagcgagtca gtgagcgagg aagcggaaga
      121 gcgcccaata cgcaaaccgc ctctccccgc gcgttggccg attcattaat gcagctggca
      181 cgacaggttt cccgactgga aagcgggcag tgagcgcaac gcaattaata cgcgtaccgc
      241 tagccaggaa gagtttgtag aaacgcaaaa aggccatccg tcaggatggc cttctgctta
      301 gtttgatgcc tggcagttta tggcgggcgt cctgcccgcc accctccggg ccgttgcttc
      361 acaacgttca aatccgctcc cggcggattt gtcctactca ggagagcgtt caccgacaaa
      421 caacagataa aacgaaaggc ccagtcttcc gactgagcct ttcgttttat ttgatgcctg
      481 gcagttccct actctcgcgt taacgctagc atggatgttt tcccagtcac gacgttgtaa
      541 aacgacggcc agtcttaagc tcgggccctg cagctctaga gctcgaattc tacaggtcac
      601 taataccatc taagtagttg gttcatagtg actgcatatg ttgtgtttta cagtattatg
      661 tagtctgttt tttatgcaaa atctaattta atatattgat atttatatca ttttacgttt
      721 ctcgttcaac tttcttgtac aaagtggtgg cttcagctac agacaaccgt tatggacaaa
      781 aggagtcttc tgaccagaac tttgattaca tgttcaaaat cctaatcatc gggaatagca
      841 gcgttgggaa gaccagcttt ctgtttcgct atgcagatga ctccttcacg ccagcgttcg
      901 taagcaccgt cggcattgac ttcaaggtga agaccatcta caggaacgac aagaggataa
      961 agctgcaaat ctgggacaca gcggggcagg agcgttacag aaccatcacc accgcttatt
     1021 accgtggagc catgggattc atcctcatgt acgacattac caatgaggag tctttcgctg
     1081 cagtgcagga ctggtccaca cagattaaga catactcatg ggataacgct caggtgcttc
     1141 tagtaggcaa caagtgtgac atggaggatg agagggtcgt ggcttctgaa aggggcagac
     1201 agctctctga gcatcttggt tttgaatatt tcgaagccag tgccaaggac aacattaatg
     1261 ttaaacaaac cttcgagcgg ttggtggaca taatctgcga gaagatgtca gagagcctgg
     1321 atgctgccga tcctgcagtg acgggagcca aacaagggcc gcagctcaca gagcagcccg
     1381 ccgccccgca ccgggactgc gcctgctgaa aatcccacag ctcaacttta ttatacaaag
     1441 ttggcattat aaaaaagcat tgcttatcaa tttgttgcaa cgaacaggtc actatcagtc
     1501 aaaataaaat cattatttgg agctccatgg tagcgttaac gcggccgcga tatcccctat
     1561 agtgagtcgt attacatggt catagctgtt tcctggcagc tctggcccgt gtctcaaaat
     1621 ctctgatgtt acattgcaca agataaaaat atatcatcat gaacaataaa actgtctgct
     1681 tacataaaca gtaatacaag gggtgttatg agccatattc aacgggaaac gtcgaggccg
     1741 cgattaaatt ccaacatgga tgctgattta tatgggtata aatgggctcg cgataatgtc
     1801 gggcaatcag gtgcgacaat ctatcgcttg tatgggaagc ccgatgcgcc agagttgttt
     1861 ctgaaacatg gcaaaggtag cgttgccaat gatgttacag atgagatggt cagactaaac
     1921 tggctgacgg aatttatgcc tcttccgacc atcaagcatt ttatccgtac tcctgatgat
     1981 gcatggttac tcaccactgc gatccccgga aaaacagcat tccaggtatt agaagaatat
     2041 cctgattcag gtgaaaatat tgttgatgcg ctggcagtgt tcctgcgccg gttgcattcg
     2101 attcctgttt gtaattgtcc ttttaacagc gatcgcgtat ttcgtctcgc tcaggcgcaa
     2161 tcacgaatga ataacggttt ggttgatgcg agtgattttg atgacgagcg taatggctgg
     2221 cctgttgaac aagtctggaa agaaatgcat aaacttttgc cattctcacc ggattcagtc
     2281 gtcactcatg gtgatttctc acttgataac cttatttttg acgaggggaa attaataggt
     2341 tgtattgatg ttggacgagt cggaatcgca gaccgatacc aggatcttgc catcctatgg
     2401 aactgcctcg gtgagttttc tccttcatta cagaaacggc tttttcaaaa atatggtatt
     2461 gataatcctg atatgaataa attgcagttt catttgatgc tcgatgagtt tttctaatca
     2521 gaattggtta attggttgta acactggcag agcattacgc tgacttgacg ggacggcgca
     2581 agctcatgac caaaatccct taacgtgagt tacgcgtcgt tccactgagc gtcagacccc
     2641 gtagaaaaga tcaaaggatc ttcttgagat cctttttttc tgcgcgtaat ctgctgcttg
     2701 caaacaaaaa aaccaccgct accagcggtg gtttgtttgc cggatcaaga gctaccaact
     2761 ctttttccga aggtaactgg cttcagcaga gcgcagatac caaatactgt ccttctagtg
     2821 tagccgtagt taggccacca cttcaagaac tctgtagcac cgcctacata cctcgctctg
     2881 ctaatcctgt taccagtggc tgctgccagt ggcgataagt cgtgtcttac cgggttggac
     2941 tcaagacgat agttaccgga taaggcgcag cggtcgggct gaacgggggg ttcgtgcaca
     3001 cagcccagct tggagcgaac gacctacacc gaactgagat acctacagcg tgagcattga
     3061 gaaagcgcca cgcttcccga agggagaaag gcggacaggt atccggtaag cggcagggtc
     3121 ggaacaggag agcgcacgag ggagcttcca gggggaaacg cctggtatct ttatagtcct
     3181 gtcgggtttc gccacctctg acttgagcgt cgatttttgt gatgctcgtc aggggggcgg
     3241 agcctatgga aaaacgccag caacgcggcc tttttacggt tcctggcctt ttgctggcct
     3301 tttgctcaca tgtt
//
