>Addgene plasmid #109704 | p3E-rab3ab | addgene full sequence | sequence record 223982 | Addgene NGS Result
GTTCAACTTTCTTGTACAAAGTGGTGGCTTCAGCTACAGACAACCGTTATGGACAAAAGGAGTCTTCTGA
CCAGAACTTTGATTACATGTTCAAAATCCTAATCATCGGGAATAGCAGCGTTGGGAAGACCAGCTTTCTG
TTTCGCTATGCAGATGACTCCTTCACGCCAGCGTTCGTAAGCACCGTCGGCATTGACTTCAAGGTGAAGA
CCATCTACAGGAACGACAAGAGGATAAAGCTGCAAATCTGGGACACAGCGGGGCAGGAGCGTTACAGAAC
CATCACCACCGCTTATTACCGTGGAGCCATGGGATTCATCCTCATGTACGACATTACCAATGAGGAGTCT
TTCGCTGCAGTGCAGGACTGGTCCACACAGATTAAGACATACTCATGGGATAACGCTCAGGTGCTTCTAG
TAGGCAACAAGTGTGACATGGAGGATGAGAGGGTCGTGGCTTCTGAAAGGGGCAGACAGCTCTCTGAGCA
TCTTGGTTTTGAATATTTCGAAGCCAGTGCCAAGGACAACATTAATGTTAAACAAACCTTCGAGCGGTTG
GTGGACATAATCTGCGAGAAGATGTCAGAGAGCCTGGATGCTGCCGATCCTGCAGTGACGGGAGCCAAAC
AAGGGCCGCAGCTCACAGAGCAGCCCGCCGCCCCGCACCGGGACTGCGCCTGCTGAAAATCCCACAGCTC
AACTTTATTATACAAAGTTGGCATTATAAAAAAGCATTGCTTATCAATTTGTTGCAACGAACAGGTCACT
ATCAGTCAAAATAAAATCATTATTTGGAGCTCCATGGTAGCGTTAACGCGGCCGCGATATCCCCTATAGT
GAGTCGTATTACATGGTCATAGCTGTTTCCTGGCAGCTCTGGCCCGTGTCTCAAAATCTCTGATGTTACA
TTGCACAAGATAAAAATATATCATCATGAACAATAAAACTGTCTGCTTACATAAACAGTAATACAAGGGG
TGTTATGAGCCATATTCAACGGGAAACGTCGAGGCCGCGATTAAATTCCAACATGGATGCTGATTTATAT
GGGTATAAATGGGCTCGCGATAATGTCGGGCAATCAGGTGCGACAATCTATCGCTTGTATGGGAAGCCCG
ATGCGCCAGAGTTGTTTCTGAAACATGGCAAAGGTAGCGTTGCCAATGATGTTACAGATGAGATGGTCAG
ACTAAACTGGCTGACGGAATTTATGCCTCTTCCGACCATCAAGCATTTTATCCGTACTCCTGATGATGCA
TGGTTACTCACCACTGCGATCCCCGGAAAAACAGCATTCCAGGTATTAGAAGAATATCCTGATTCAGGTG
AAAATATTGTTGATGCGCTGGCAGTGTTCCTGCGCCGGTTGCATTCGATTCCTGTTTGTAATTGTCCTTT
TAACAGCGATCGCGTATTTCGTCTCGCTCAGGCGCAATCACGAATGAATAACGGTTTGGTTGATGCGAGT
GATTTTGATGACGAGCGTAATGGCTGGCCTGTTGAACAAGTCTGGAAAGAAATGCATAAACTTTTGCCAT
TCTCACCGGATTCAGTCGTCACTCATGGTGATTTCTCACTTGATAACCTTATTTTTGACGAGGGGAAATT
AATAGGTTGTATTGATGTTGGACGAGTCGGAATCGCAGACCGATACCAGGATCTTGCCATCCTATGGAAC
TGCCTCGGTGAGTTTTCTCCTTCATTACAGAAACGGCTTTTTCAAAAATATGGTATTGATAATCCTGATA
TGAATAAATTGCAGTTTCATTTGATGCTCGATGAGTTTTTCTAATCAGAATTGGTTAATTGGTTGTAACA
CTGGCAGAGCATTACGCTGACTTGACGGGACGGCGCAAGCTCATGACCAAAATCCCTTAACGTGAGTTAC
GCGTCGTTCCACTGAGCGTCAGACCCCGTAGAAAAGATCAAAGGATCTTCTTGAGATCCTTTTTTTCTGC
GCGTAATCTGCTGCTTGCAAACAAAAAAACCACCGCTACCAGCGGTGGTTTGTTTGCCGGATCAAGAGCT
ACCAACTCTTTTTCCGAAGGTAACTGGCTTCAGCAGAGCGCAGATACCAAATACTGTTCTTCTAGTGTAG
CCGTAGTTAGGCCACCACTTCAAGAACTCTGTAGCACCGCCTACATACCTCGCTCTGCTAATCCTGTTAC
CAGTGGCTGCTGCCAGTGGCGATAAGTCGTGTCTTACCGGGTTGGACTCAAGACGATAGTTACCGGATAA
GGCGCAGCGGTCGGGCTGAACGGGGGGTTCGTGCACACAGCCCAGCTTGGAGCGAACGACCTACACCGAA
CTGAGATACCTACAGCGTGAGCTATGAGAAAGCGCCACGCTTCCCGAAGGGAGAAAGGCGGACAGGTATC
CGGTAAGCGGCAGGGTCGGAACAGGAGAGCGCACGAGGGAGCTTCCAGGGGGAAACGCCTGGTATCTTTA
TAGTCCTGTCGGGTTTCGCCACCTCTGACTTGAGCGTCGATTTTTGTGATGCTCGTCAGGGGGGCGGAGC
CTATGGAAAAACGCCAGCAACGCGGCCTTTTTACGGTTCCTGGCCTTTTGCTGGCCTTTTGCTCACATGT
TCTTTCCTGCGTTATCCCCTGATTCTGTGGATAACCGTATTACCGCCTTTGAGTGAGCTGATACCGCTCG
CCGCAGCCGAACGACCGAGCGCAGCGAGTCAGTGAGCGAGGAAGCGGAAGAGCGCCCAATACGCAAACCG
CCTCTCCCCGCGCGTTGGCCGATTCATTAATGCAGCTGGCACGACAGGTTTCCCGACTGGAAAGCGGGCA
GTGAGCGCAACGCAATTAATACGCGTACCGCTAGCCAGGAAGAGTTTGTAGAAACGCAAAAAGGCCATCC
GTCAGGATGGCCTTCTGCTTAGTTTGATGCCTGGCAGTTTATGGCGGGCGTCCTGCCCGCCACCCTCCGG
GCCGTTGCTTCACAACGTTCAAATCCGCTCCCGGCGGATTTGTCCTACTCAGGAGAGCGTTCACCGACAA
ACAACAGATAAAACGAAAGGCCCAGTCTTCCGACTGAGCCTTTCGTTTTATTTGATGCCTGGCAGTTCCC
TACTCTCGCGTTAACGCTAGCATGGATGTTTTCCCAGTCACGACGTTGTAAAACGACGGCCAGTCTTAAG
CTCGGGCCCTGCAGCTCTAGAGCTCGAATTCTACAGGTCACTAATACCATCTAAGTAGTTGGTTCATAGT
GACTGCATATGTTGTGTTTTACAGTATTATGTAGTCTGTTTTTTATGCAAAATCTAATTTAATATATTGA
TATTTATATCATTTTACGTTTCTC
Features (pLannotate 1.2.2; 11 found; start..end, strand, type, name):
     27..683     +  CDS            Rab3a: RAB3A_MOUSE - Experimental evidence at protein level: Swiss-Prot protein existence level 1. Small GTP-binding protein that plays a central role in regulated exocytosis and secretion. Controls the recruitment, tethering and docking of secretory vesicles to the plasma membrane (PubMed:11598194). Upon stimulation, switches to its active GTP-bound form, cycles to vesicles and recruits effectors such as RIMS1, RIMS2, Rabphilin-3A/RPH3A, RPH3AL or SYTL4 to help the docking of vesicules onto the plasma membrane (By similarity). Upon GTP hydrolysis by GTPase-activating protein, dissociates from the ve
    700..720     -  protein_bind   attB3: mutant version of attB; core recombination site for the Gateway® BP reaction BP Clonase™
    711..796     -  protein_bind   attL1 (fragment): mutant version of attL; recombination site for the Gateway® LR reaction LR Clonase™
    833..851     -  promoter       T7 promoter: promoter for bacteriophage T7 RNA polymerase
    985..1794    +  CDS            KanR: aminoglycoside phosphotransferase; aph(3')-Ia; confers resistance to kanamycin in bacteria or G418 (Geneticin®) in eukaryotes
   1941..2529    +  rep_origin     ori: high-copy-number ColE1/pMB1/pBR322/pUC origin of replication
   2712..2804    +  CDS            lacI (fragment): lac repressor; lacI; The lac repressor binds to the lac operator to inhibit transcription in E. coli. This inhibition can be relieved by adding lactose or isopropyl-β-D-thiogalactopyranoside (IPTG).
   2859..2886    -  terminator     rrnB T2 terminator: transcription terminator T2 from the E. coli rrnB gene
   3018..3061    +  terminator     rrnB T1 terminator: Escherichia coli rrnB; transcription terminator T1 from the E. coli rrnB gene
   3108..3144    -  CDS            lacZα (fragment): LacZα fragment of β-galactosidase; lacZ fragment
   3215..25      -  protein_bind   attR2 (across the origin): mutant version of attR; recombination site for the Gateway® LR reaction LR Clonase™
