[The description below was written by a language model from this plasmid's Addgene catalogue record, the feature table of its GenBank file and pLannotate feature annotations shown in this document.]
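Description:
p3E-rab3ab is a 3,314 bp MultiSite Gateway 3' entry clone built on the pDONR P2R-P3 backbone and catalogued among zebrafish plasmids. It carries the zebrafish (D. rerio) rab3ab coding sequence, which the automated annotation detects as an open reading frame of roughly 650 bp by its similarity to mouse Rab3a, a small GTP-binding protein involved in regulated exocytosis and the docking of secretory vesicles at the plasma membrane. The insert sits between an attR2 site and an attL3 site, the pair produced by BP recombination into this donor vector. One annotation labels the downstream site as an attB3 core plus an attL fragment, which is consistent with attL3.

The plasmid is maintained in E. coli at high copy through a ColE1/pUC-type origin and is selected with kanamycin via the aph(3')-Ia gene. The rrnB T1 and T2 terminators upstream of the cassette insulate the insert from read-through transcription from the backbone. A T7 promoter and the M13 forward and reverse primer sites flank the recombination sites and are useful for sequencing. No eukaryotic promoter or polyadenylation signal is annotated, so the clone is not an expression vector in its own right.

Its stated purpose is 3' tagging with rab3ab. In an LR reaction it is combined with a 5' entry clone supplying a promoter, a middle entry clone (for example a fluorescent protein or other fusion partner) and a destination vector, which places rab3ab at the 3' end of the assembled transgene. The associated work concerns in vivo cell biology in zebrafish, where such Rab fusions would typically serve as markers of membrane compartments, although the record does not spell out this particular use.
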