Addgene plasmid #109704: p3E-rab3ab
Purpose: Multisite gateway vector for 3' tagging with rab3ab
Depositing lab: Rob Parton. Depositing organization: University of Queensland, Institute for Molecular Bioscience. Publication: In vivo cell biological screening identifies an endocytic capture mechanism for T-tubule formation. Hall TE, Martel N, Ariotti N, Xiong Z, Lo HP, Ferguson C, Rae J, Lim YW, Parton RG. Nat Commun. 2020 Jul 24;11(1):3711. doi: 10.1038/s41467-020-17486-w. PubMed 32709891.
Backbone
  Vector backbone: pDONR p2R-p3
  Vector type: Zebrafish plasmids
Growth in bacteria
  Bacterial resistance: Kanamycin, 50 μg/mL
  Growth temperature: 37°C
  Growth strain: DH5alpha
  Copy number: High Copy
Gene/Insert
  Gene/Insert name: rab3ab
  Species: D. rerio (zebrafish)
  Entrez Gene: rab3ab (a.k.a. rab3a, si:ch211-255d18.4, zgc:112516)
  Cloning method: Gateway Cloning
Terms and licenses: Academic/Nonprofit Terms; Industry Terms: Not Available to Industry
How to cite: p3E-rab3ab was a gift from Rob Parton (Addgene plasmid # 109704 ; http://n2t.net/addgene:109704 ; RRID:Addgene_109704)
